Addgene plasmid #163329: pMX-hPGK-CD90.2-Rluc_miR
Purpose: Retroviral vector for negative control of knockdown expressing a non-target miR against Renilla luciferase and expression of a CD90.2 surface marker under control of the human PGK promoter.
Depositing lab: Louis Ates & Teunis Geijtenbeek. Depositing organization: Academic Medical Center, University of Amsterdam. Publication: An optimized retroviral toolbox for overexpression and genetic perturbation of primary lymphocytes. van der Donk LEH, van der Spek J, van Duivenvoorde T, Ten Brink MS, Geijtenbeek TBH, Kuijl CP, van Heijst JWJ, Ates LS. Biol Open. 2022 Feb 15;11(2):bio059032. doi: 10.1242/bio.059032. Epub 2022 Mar 1. PubMed 35229875.
Backbone
  Vector backbone: pMX
  Vector type: Mammalian Expression, Retroviral, RNAi
Growth in bacteria
  Bacterial resistance: Ampicillin, 100 μg/mL
  Growth temperature: 37°C
  Growth strain: NEB Stable
  Copy number: High Copy
Gene/Insert
  Gene/Insert name: CD90.2 (alt name: Thy1b)
  gRNA/shRNA sequence: AGGAATTATAATGCTTATCTA
  Species: M. musculus (mouse)
  Entrez Gene: Thy1 (a.k.a. CD90, T25, Thy-1, Thy-1.2, Thy1.1, Thy1.2)
  Promoter: hPGK
  Cloning method: Restriction Enzyme; 5′ cloning site Unknown (unknown if destroyed); 3′ cloning site Unknown (unknown if destroyed)
Terms and licenses: Academic/Nonprofit Terms; Industry Terms: Not Available to Industry
Depositor comments: Please visit https://www.biorxiv.org/content/10.1101/2021.01.08.425881v1 for bioRxiv preprint.
How to cite: pMX-hPGK-CD90.2-Rluc_miR was a gift from Louis Ates & Teunis Geijtenbeek (Addgene plasmid # 163329 ; http://n2t.net/addgene:163329 ; RRID:Addgene_163329)
