[The description below was written by a language model from this plasmid's Addgene catalogue record and pLannotate feature annotations shown in this document.]
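Description:
pMX-hPGK-CD90.2-Rluc_miR is a 5,750 nt gammaretroviral vector built on the pMX backbone, designed as a negative control for microRNA-based knockdown experiments in mammalian cells. It is propagated in E. coli as a high-copy plasmid through a ColE1/pUC-type origin and selected with ampicillin via the β-lactamase gene and its native promoter. The viral portion begins with a Moloney murine leukemia virus 5' LTR. This is followed by the MMLV packaging signal (with a short MESV Ψ fragment), a truncated gag sequence lacking its start codon, and a pol region that carries the splice acceptor. Together these elements allow the transcribed genome to be encapsidated when gag, pol and env are supplied in trans by packaging cells. The 3' LTR is annotated as two fragments matching a ΔU3, self-inactivating type LTR, which would silence LTR-driven transcription after integration and leave expression to the internal promoter.

The payload is a single cassette driven by the human PGK promoter. It encodes mouse Thy1 (CD90.2, Thy1.2), a surface protein that serves as a marker so transduced cells can be identified or enriched by antibody staining. Downstream lie the 5' and 3' flanking sequences of human miR-30a, which frame an embedded hairpin. This layout suggests that marker and miR are carried on one transcript, linking marker expression to hairpin expression. Here the hairpin targets Renilla luciferase, which has no endogenous target in mammalian cells, so the vector controls for the effects of transduction and miR processing alongside gene-specific knockdown constructs. It belongs to a retroviral toolbox developed for overexpression and genetic perturbation of primary lymphocytes. A short lacI fragment in the backbone appears to be a nonfunctional remnant.
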