Features (pLannotate 1.2.2; 15 found; start..end, strand, type, name):
     22..615     +  LTR            LTR: long terminal repeat from Moloney murine leukemia virus
    678..877     +  misc_feature   MMLV Ψ: packaging signal of Moloney murine leukemia virus (MMLV)
    929..1017    +  misc_feature   MESV Ψ (fragment): packaging signal of murine embryonic stem cell virus
   1094..1510    +  CDS            gag (truncated): truncated Moloney murine leukemia virus (MMLV) gag gene lacking the start codon
   1520..1898    +  misc_feature   pol region: Moloney murine leukemia virus (MMLV) pol region containing the splice acceptor site
   1922..2432    +  promoter       hPGK promoter: human phosphoglycerate kinase 1 promoter
   2471..2956    +  CDS            Thy1: THY1_MOUSE - Also known as Thy-1. Experimental evidence at protein level: Swiss-Prot protein existence level 1. May play a role in cell-cell or cell-ligand interactions during synaptogenesis and other events in the brain. From Mus musculus (Mouse).
   2995..3088    +  ncRNA          5' miR-30a: sequence upstream of the 71-nt precursor of the human miR-30a microRNA (Zeng et al., 2002) miRNA
   3215..3327    +  ncRNA          3' miR-30a: sequence downstream of the 71-nt precursor of the human miR-30a microRNA (Zeng et al., 2002) miRNA
   3373..3409    +  LTR            3' LTR (ΔU3) (fragment): self-inactivating 3' long terminal repeat (LTR) from Moloney murine leukemia virus
   3408..3702    +  LTR            3' LTR (ΔU3) (fragment): self-inactivating 3' long terminal repeat (LTR) from Moloney murine leukemia virus
   3790..3842    -  CDS            lacI (fragment): lac repressor; lacI; The lac repressor binds to the lac operator to inhibit transcription in E. coli. This inhibition can be relieved by adding lactose or isopropyl-β-D-thiogalactopyranoside (IPTG).
   4025..4613    -  rep_origin     ori: high-copy-number ColE1/pMB1/pBR322/pUC origin of replication
   4777..5637    -  CDS            AmpR: β-lactamase; bla; confers resistance to ampicillin, carbenicillin, and related antibiotics
   5638..5742    -  promoter       AmpR promoter: bla
>Addgene plasmid #163329 | pMX-hPGK-CD90.2-Rluc_miR | addgene full sequence | sequence record 322013 | Addgene NGS Result
CCCGAAAAGTGCCACCTGCATAATGAAAGACCCCACCTGTAGGTTTGGCAAGCTAGCTTAAGTAACGCCA
TTTTGCAAGGCATGGAAAAATACATAACTGAGAATAGAAAAGTTCAGATCAAGGTCAGGAACAGATGGAA
CAGCTGAATATGGGCCAAACAGGATATCTGTGGTAAGCAGTTCCTGCCCCGGCTCAGGGCCAAGAACAGA
TGGAACAGCTGAATATGGGCCAAACAGGATATCTGTGGTAAGCAGTTCCTGCCCCGGCTCAGGGCCAAGA
ACAGATGGTCCCCAGATGCGGTCCAGCCCTCAGCAGTTTCTAGAGAACCATCAGATGTTTCCAGGGTGCC
CCAAGGACCTGAAATGACCCTGTGCCTTATTTGAACTAACCAATCAGTTCGCTTCTCGCTTCTGTTCGCG
CGCTTCTGCTCCCCGAGCTCAATAAAAGAGCCCACAACCCCTCACTCGGCGCGCCAGTCCTCCGATTGAC
TGAGTCGCCCGGGTACCCGTGTATCCAATAAACCCTCTTGCAGTTGCATCCGACTTGTGGTCTCGCTGTT
CCTTGGGAGGGTCTCCTCTGAGTGATTGACTACCCGTCAGCGGGGGTCTTTCATTTGGGGGCTCGTCCGG
GATCGGGAGACCCCTGCCCAGGGACCACCGACCCACCACCGGGAGGTAAGCTGGCCAGCAACTTATCTGT
GTCTGTCCGATTGTCTAGTGTCTATGACTGATTTTATGCGCCTGCGTCGGTACTAGTTAGCTAACTAGCT
CTGTATCTGGCGGACCCGTGGTGGAACTGACGAGTTCGGAACACCCGGCCGCAACCCTGGGAGACGTCCC
AGGGACTTCGGGGGCCGTTTTTGTGGCCCGACCTGAGTCCAAAAATCCCGATCGTTTTGGACTCTTTGGT
GCACCCCCCTAATAGGAGGGATATGTGGTTCTGGTAGGAGACGAGAACCTAAAACAGTTCCCGCCTCCGT
CTGAATTTTTGCTTTCGGTTTGGGACCGAAGCCGCGCCGCGCGTCTTGTCTGCTGCAGCATCGTTCTGTG
TTGTCTCTGTCTGACTGTGTTTCTGTATTTGTCTGAAAATTAGGGCCAGACTGTTACCACTCCCTTAAGT
TTGACCTTAGGTCACTGGAAAGATGTCGAGCGGATCGCTCACAACCAGTCGGTAGATGTCAAGAAGAGAC
GTTGGGTTACCTTCTGCTCTGCAGAATGGCCAACCTTTAACGTCGGATGGCCGCGAGACGGCACCTTTAA
CCGAGACCTCATCACCCAGGTTAAGATCAAGGTCTTTTCACCTGGCCCGCATGGACACCCAGACCAGGTC
CCCTACATCGTGACCTGGGAAGCCTTGGCTTTTGACCCCCCTCCCTGGGTCAAGCCCTTTGTACACCCTA
AGCCTCCGCCTCCTCTTCCTCCATCCGCCCCGTCTCTCCCCCTTGAACCTCCTCGTTCGACCCCGCCTCG
ATCCTCCCTTTATCCAGCCCTCACTCCTTCTCTAGGCGCCCCCATATGGCCATATGAGATCTTATATGGG
GCACCCCCGCCCCTTGTAAACTTCCCTGACCCTGACATGACAAGAGTTACTAACAGCCCCTCTCTCCAAG
CTCACTTACAGGCTCTCTACTTAGTCCAGCACGAAGTCTGGAGACCTCTGGCGGCAGCCTACCAAGAACA
ACTGGACCGACCGGCCGGTGGTACCTCACCCTTACCGAGTCGGCGACACAGTGTGGGTCCGCCGACACCA
GACTAAGAACCTAGAACCTCGCTGGAAAGGACCTTACACAGTCCTGCTGACCACCCCCACCGCCCTCAAA
GTAGACGGCATCGCAGCTTGGATACACGCCGCCCACGTGAAGGCTGCCGACCCCGGGGGTGGACCATCCT
CTAGACTGCCGGATCTAGCTAGTTAATTAACGGGGTTGGGGTTGCGCCTTTTCCAAGGCAGCCCTGGGTT
TGCGCAGGGACGCGGCTGCTCTGGGCGTGGTTCCGGGAAACGCAGCGGCGCCGACCCTGGGTCTCGCACA
TTCTTCACGTCCGTTCGCAGCGTCACCCGGATCTTCGCCGCTACCCTTGTGGGCCCCCCGGCGACGCTTC
CTGCTCCGCCCCTAAGTCGGGAAGGTTCCTTGCGGTTCGCGGCGTGCCGGACGTGACAAACGGAAGCCGC
ACGTCTCACTAGTACCCTCGCAGACGGACAGCGCCAGGGAGCAATGGCAGCGCGCCGACCGCGATGGGCT
GTGGCCAATAGCGGCTGCTCAGCAGGGCGCGCCGAGAGCAGCGGCCGGGAAGGGGCGGTGCGGGAGGCGG
GGTGTGGGGCGGTAGTGTGGGCCCTGTTCCTGCCCGCGCGGTGTTCCGCATTCTGCAAGCCTCCGGAGCG
CACGTCGGCAGTCGGCTCCCTCGTTGACCGAATCACCGACCTCTCTCCCCAGGGATCCGGTCGTGCGGCC
GCACGGAAACGCGTGCCACCATGAACCCCGCCATCTCTGTGGCCCTGCTGCTGTCTGTGCTGCAGGTGTC
CAGAGGCCAGAAAGTGACCAGCCTGACCGCCTGCCTCGTGAACCAGAACCTGAGACTGGACTGCAGACAC
GAGAACAACACCAAGGACAACAGCATCCAGCACGAGTTCTCCCTGACCCGCGAGAAGAGAAAACACGTGC
TGAGCGGCACCCTGGGCATCCCCGAGCACACCTACAGATCCAGAGTGACCCTGAGCAACCAGCCCTACAT
CAAGGTGCTGACCCTGGCCAACTTCACCACAAAGGACGAGGGCGACTACTTCTGCGAACTGCAGGTGTCA
GGCGCCAACCCCATGAGCAGCAACAAGAGCATCAGCGTGTACAGAGACAAGCTCGTGAAGTGCGGCGGCA
TCAGCCTGCTGGTGCAGAACACCTCTTGGATGCTGTTGCTGCTGCTGAGCCTGAGCCTGCTGCAGGCCCT
GGACTTCATCTCTCTGTAGGCATGCCGCGACCCTGCAGGTTTCTGAAGCTTTGTTTGAATGAGGCTTCAG
TACTTTACAGAATCGTTGCCTGCACATCTTGGAAACACTTGCTGGGATTACTTCTTCAGGTTAACCCAAC
AGAAGGCTCGAGAAGGTATATTGCTGTTGACAGTGAGCGCAGGAATTATAATGCTTATCTATAGTGAAGC
CACAGATGTATAGATAAGCATTATAATTCCTATGCCTACTGCCTCGGACTTCAAGGGGCTAGAATTCAAG
GGGCTACTTTAGGAGCAATTATCTTGTTTACTAAAACTGAATACCTTGCTATCTCTTTGATACATTTTTA
CAAAGCTGAATTAAAATGGTATAAATTAAATCACTTTATCGATAAAATAAAAGATTTTATTTAGTCTCCA
GAAAAAGGGGGGAATGAAAGACCCCACCTGTAGGTTTGGCAAGCTAGCTAGAGAACCATCAGATGTTTCC
AGGGTGCCCCAAGGACCTGAAATGACCCTGTGCCTTATTTGAACTAACCAATCAGTTCGCTTCTCGCTTC
TGTTCGCGCGCTTCTGCTCCCCGAGCTCAATAAAAGAGCCCACAACCCCTCACTCGGCGCGCCAGTCCTC
CGATAGACTGCGTCGCCCGGGTACCCGTGTATCCAATAAACCCTCTTGCAGTTGCATCCGACTTGTGGTC
TCGCTGTTCCTTGGGAGGGTCTCCTCTGAGTGATTGACTACCCGTCAGCGGGGGTCTTTCATGGGTAACA
GTTTCTTGAAGTGTCGAGCAGCATGTATCAAAATTAATTTGGTTTTTTTTCTTAAGTATTTACATTAAAT
GGCCATAGTTGCATTAATGAATCGGCCAACGCGCGGGGAGAGGCGGTTTGCGTATTGGGCGCTCTTCCGC
TTCCTCGCTCACTGACTCGCTGCGCTCGGTCGTTCGGCTGCGGCGAGCGGTATCAGCTCACTCAAAGGCG
GTAATACGGTTATCCACAGAATCAGGGGATAACGCAGGAAAGAACATGTGAGCAAAAGGCCAGCAAAAGG
CCAGGAACCGTAAAAAGGCCGCGTTGCTGGCGTTTTTCCATAGGCTCCGCCCCCCTGACGAGCATCACAA
AAATCGACGCTCAAGTCAGAGGTGGCGAAACCCGACAGGACTATAAAGATACCAGGCGTTTCCCCCTGGA
AGCTCCCTCGTGCGCTCTCCTGTTCCGACCCTGCCGCTTACCGGATACCTGTCCGCCTTTCTCCCTTCGG
GAAGCGTGGCGCTTTCTCATAGCTCACGCTGTAGGTATCTCAGTTCGGTGTAGGTCGTTCGCTCCAAGCT
GGGCTGTGTGCACGAACCCCCCGTTCAGCCCGACCGCTGCGCCTTATCCGGTAACTATCGTCTTGAGTCC
AACCCGGTAAGACACGACTTATCGCCACTGGCAGCAGCCACTGGTAACAGGATTAGCAGAGCGAGGTATG
TAGGCGGTGCTACAGAGTTCTTGAAGTGGTGGCCTAACTACGGCTACACTAGAAGAACAGTATTTGGTAT
CTGCGCTCTGCTGAAGCCAGTTACCTTCGGAAAAAGAGTTGGTAGCTCTTGATCCGGCAAACAAACCACC
GCTGGTAGCGGTGGTTTTTTTGTTTGCAAGCAGCAGATTACGCGCAGAAAAAAAGGATCTCAAGAAGATC
CTTTGATCTTTTCTACGGGGTCTGACGCTCAGTGGAACGAAAACTCACGTTAAGGGATTTTGGTCATGAG
ATTATCAAAAAGGATCTTCACCTAGATCCTTTTGCGGCCGGCCGCAAATCAATCTAAAGTATATATGAGT
AAACTTGGTCTGACAGTTACCAATGCTTAATCAGTGAGGCACCTATCTCAGCGATCTGTCTATTTCGTTC
ATCCATAGTTGCCTGACTCCCCGTCGTGTAGATAACTACGATACGGGAGGGCTTACCATCTGGCCCCAGT
GCTGCAATGATACCGCGAGACCCACGCTCACCGGCTCCAGATTTATCAGCAATAAACCAGCCAGCCGGAA
GGGCCGAGCGCAGAAGTGGTCCTGCAACTTTATCCGCCTCCATCCAGTCTATTAATTGTTGCCGGGAAGC
TAGAGTAAGTAGTTCGCCAGTTAATAGTTTGCGCAACGTTGTTGCCATTGCTACAGGCATCGTGGTGTCA
CGCTCGTCGTTTGGTATGGCTTCATTCAGCTCCGGTTCCCAACGATCAAGGCGAGTTACATGATCCCCCA
TGTTGTGCAAAAAAGCGGTTAGCTCCTTCGGTCCTCCGATCGTTGTCAGAAGTAAGTTGGCCGCAGTGTT
ATCACTCATGGTTATGGCAGCACTGCATAATTCTCTTACTGTCATGCCATCCGTAAGATGCTTTTCTGTG
ACTGGTGAGTACTCAACCAAGTCATTCTGAGAATAGTGTATGCGGCGACCGAGTTGCTCTTGCCCGGCGT
CAATACGGGATAATACCGCGCCACATAGCAGAACTTTAAAAGTGCTCATCATTGGAAAACGTTCTTCGGG
GCGAAAACTCTCAAGGATCTTACCGCTGTTGAGATCCAGTTCGATGTAACCCACTCGTGCACCCAACTGA
TCTTCAGCATCTTTTACTTTCACCAGCGTTTCTGGGTGAGCAAAAACAGGAAGGCAAAATGCCGCAAAAA
AGGGAATAAGGGCGACACGGAAATGTTGAATACTCATACTCTTCCTTTTTCAATATTATTGAAGCATTTA
TCAGGGTTATTGTCTCATGAGCGGATACATATTTGAATGTATTTAGAAAAATAAACAAATAGGGGTTCCG
CGCACATTTC
